Addgene plasmid #211021: pNLF1-C_RBBP7:1-425
Purpose: Mammalian expression of full-length human RBBP7. C-terminal NanoLuc luciferase tag.
Depositing lab: Cheryl Arrowsmith. Depositing organization: University of Toronto. Publication: A Target Class Ligandability Evaluation of WD40 Repeat-Containing Proteins. Ackloo S, Li F, Szewczyk M, Seitova A, Loppnau P, Zeng H, Xu J, Ahmad S, Arnautova YA, Baghaie AJ, Beldar S, Bolotokova A, Centrella PA, Chau I, Clark MA, Cuozzo JW, Dehghani-Tafti S, Disch JS, Dong A, Dumas A, Feng JA, Ghiabi P, Gibson E, Gilmer J, Goldman B, Green SR, Guie MA, Guilinger JP, Harms N, Herasymenko O, Houliston S, Hutchinson A, Kearnes S, Keefe AD, Kimani SW, Kramer T, Kutera M, Kwak HA, Lento C, Li Y, Liu J, Loup J, Machado RAC, Mulhern CJ, Perveen S, Righetto GL, Riley P, Shrestha S, Sigel EA, Silva M, Sintchak MD, Slakman BL, Taylor RD, Thompson J, Torng W, Underkoffler C, von Rechenberg M, Walsh RT, Watson I, Wilson DJ, Wolf E, Yadav M, Yazdi AK, Zhang J, Zhang Y, Santhakumar V, Edwards AM, Barsyte-Lovejoy D, Schapira M, Brown PJ, Halabelian L, Arrowsmith CH. J Med Chem. 2025 Jan 23;68(2):1092-1112. doi: 10.1021/acs.jmedchem.4c02010. Epub 2024 Nov 4. PubMed 39495097.
Backbone
  Vector backbone: pNLF1-C
  Backbone manufacturer: Promega
  Vector type: Mammalian Expression
  Selectable markers: Hygromycin
Growth in bacteria
  Bacterial resistance: Ampicillin, 100 μg/mL
  Growth temperature: 37°C
  Growth strain: DH5alpha
  Copy number: High Copy
Gene/Insert
  Gene/Insert name: RBBP7:M1-S425
  Species: H. sapiens (human)
  Insert size (bp): 1275
  Mutation: wild type
  Entrez Gene: RBBP7 (a.k.a. RbAp46)
  Promoter: CMV
  Tag / fusion protein: NanoLuc luciferase (C terminal on insert)
  Cloning method: Ligation Independent Cloning
  Sequencing primers: 5′ ttacagctcttaaggctagag; 3′ agccggctgtctgtcgccag
Resource information
  A portion of this plasmid was derived from a plasmid made by: Open Biosystems (LIFESEQ1449828)
Terms and licenses: Academic/Nonprofit Terms; Industry Terms: Not Available to Industry
Depositor comments: 5' Cloning Site: EcoR1 (not destroyed), 3' Cloning Site: EcoRV (not destroyed). C terminal tag: risrfgpnscrralgssgvftledfvgdwrqtagynldqvleqggvsslfqnlgvsvtpiqrivlsgenglkidihviipyeglsgdqmgqiekifkvvypvddhhfkvilhygtlvidgvtpnmidyfgrpyegiavfdgkkitvtgtlwngnkiiderlinpdgsllfrvtingvtgwrlcerila.
How to cite: pNLF1-C_RBBP7:1-425 was a gift from Cheryl Arrowsmith (Addgene plasmid # 211021 ; http://n2t.net/addgene:211021 ; RRID:Addgene_211021)
