[The description below was written by a language model from this plasmid's Addgene catalogue record and pLannotate feature annotations shown in this document.]
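Description:
pNLF1-C_RBBP7:1-425 is a mammalian expression plasmid of about 7.2 kb built on the commercial pNLF1-C backbone, which is designed to append NanoLuc luciferase to the C-terminus of a protein of interest. It is propagated in E. coli as a high-copy plasmid through a ColE1/pUC-type origin and selected with ampicillin via the β-lactamase gene. A ColE1 cer site is also annotated, which helps keep the plasmid monomeric. For mammalian cells, a separate cassette places the hygromycin phosphotransferase gene (hph) under the SV40 enhancer/early promoter with a synthetic poly(A) signal, allowing hygromycin selection of stable transfectants.

The payload is the wild-type, full-length human RBBP7 (RbAp46) coding sequence, residues M1 to S425 (1,275 bp), inserted by ligation-independent cloning and fused in frame through a short linker to human codon-optimized NanoLuc. Transcription is driven by the CMV immediate-early enhancer and promoter, followed by a chimeric β-globin/immunoglobulin intron that improves expression, and ends at an SV40 polyadenylation signal. A T7 promoter just upstream of the open reading frame would also permit in vitro transcription. Several small annotated fragments (SET1, T7 terminator, large T antigen, M13 ori, bom, tnpA) are probably backbone remnants or partial homology hits rather than functional elements.

RBBP7 is a WD40-repeat histone-binding subunit of several chromatin-modifying complexes, and the plasmid comes from a study of the ligandability of WD40 repeat proteins. The record states only mammalian expression as the purpose. NanoLuc fusions of this type are commonly used as luminescent donors in bioluminescence resonance energy transfer (BRET) assays of target engagement or protein interaction in cells.
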