Features (pLannotate 1.2.2; 20 found; start..end, strand, type, name):
    140..517     +  enhancer       CMV enhancer: human cytomegalovirus immediate early enhancer
    519..718     +  promoter       CMV promoter: human cytomegalovirus (CMV) immediate early promoter
    857..989     +  intron         chimeric intron: chimera between introns from human β-globin and immunoglobulin heavy chain genes
   1033..1051    +  promoter       T7 promoter: promoter for bacteriophage T7 RNA polymerase
   1085..2359    +  CDS            RBBP7: RBBP7_HUMAN - Also known as RBAP46. Experimental evidence at protein level: Swiss-Prot protein existence level 1. Core histone-binding subunit that may target chromatin remodeling factors, histone acetyltransferases and histone deacetylases to their histone substrates in a manner that is regulated by nucleosomal DNA. Component of several complexes which regulate chromatin metabolism. These include the type B histone acetyltransferase (HAT) complex, which is required for chromatin assembly following DNA replication; the core histone deacetylase (HDAC) complex, which promotes histone deacetylati
   2414..2926    +  CDS            Nluc: NanoLuc® luciferase human codon-optimized
   2959..3008    +  CDS            SET1 (fragment): solubility-enhancement tag derived from T7 phage gene 10B
   3016..3035    +  terminator     T7 terminator (fragment): transcription terminator for bacteriophage T7 RNA polymerase
   3057..3178    -  polyA_signal   SV40 poly(A) signal: SV40 polyadenylation signal
   3201..3269    -  CDS            large T antigen (fragment): large T antigen from SV40 (simian virus 40)
   3274..3306    +  rep_origin     M13 ori (fragment): M13 bacteriophage origin of replication; arrow indicates direction of (+) strand synthesis
   3307..3358    -  misc_feature   bom (fragment): basis of mobility region from pBR322
   3423..3780    +  promoter       SV40 promoter: SV40 enhancer and early promoter
   3811..4833    +  CDS            hph: KHYB_ECOLX - Experimental evidence at protein level: Swiss-Prot protein existence level 1. The aminoglycoside phosphotransferases achieve inactivation of their antibiotic substrates by phosphorylation. Only phosphorylates hygromycin and closely related compounds such as demethyl analogs and destomycin. From Escherichia coli.
   4872..4920    +  polyA_signal   poly(A) signal: synthetic polyadenylation signal
   4941..5033    -  CDS            tnpA (fragment): TN5P_ECOLX - Also known as tnp. Experimental evidence at protein level: Swiss-Prot protein existence level 1. Mediates transposition of transposon Tn5 by a 'cut and paste' mechanism. First, the monomeric transposase binds the 19 bp inverted DNA repeats flanking the transposon. Then, dimerization of the DNA- bound transposase creates a synaptic DNA complex. After nicking of the first DNA strand, excision of the transposon proceeds through a series of intermediates. The transposase then mediates the insertion of the transposon at a new site by strand transfer. The activity of the wild- type tran
   5076..5180    +  promoter       AmpR promoter: bla
   5181..6041    +  CDS            AmpR: β-lactamase; bla; confers resistance to ampicillin, carbenicillin, and related antibiotics
   6199..6787    -  rep_origin     ori: high-copy-number ColE1/pMB1/pBR322/pUC origin of replication
   6903..7186    +  misc_feature   cer region: ColE1-derived recombination site that helps to maintain plasmids as monomers
>Addgene plasmid #211021 | pNLF1-C_RBBP7:1-425 | addgene full sequence | sequence record 423359 | Addgene NGS Result
TCAATATTGGCCATTAGCCATATTATTCATTGGTTATATAGCATAAATCAATATTGGCTATTGGCCATTG
CATACGTTGTATCTATATCATAATATGTACATTTATATTGGCTCATGTCCAATATGACCGCCATGTTGGC
ATTGATTATTGACTAGTTATTAATAGTAATCAATTACGGGGTCATTAGTTCATAGCCCATATATGGAGTT
CCGCGTTACATAACTTACGGTAAATGGCCCGCCTGGCTGACCGCCCAACGACCCCCGCCCATTGACGTCA
ATAATGACGTATGTTCCCATAGTAACGCCAATAGGGACTTTCCATTGACGTCAATGGGTGGAGTATTTAC
GGTAAACTGCCCACTTGGCAGTACATCAAGTGTATCATATGCCAAGTCCGCCCCCTATTGACGTCAATGA
CGGTAAATGGCCCGCCTGGCATTATGCCCAGTACATGACCTTACGGGACTTTCCTACTTGGCAGTACATC
TACGTATTAGTCATCGCTATTACCATGGTGATGCGGTTTTGGCAGTACACCAATGGGCGTGGATAGCGGT
TTGACTCACGGGGATTTCCAAGTCTCCACCCCATTGACGTCAATGGGAGTTTGTTTTGGCACCAAAATCA
ACGGGACTTTCCAAAATGTCGTAATAACCCCGCCCCGTTGACGCAAATGGGCGGTAGGCGTGTACGGTGG
GAGGTCTATATAAGCAGAGCTGGTTTAGTGAACCGTCAGATCACTAGAAGCTTTATTGCGGTAGTTTATC
ACAGTTAAATTGCTAACGCAGTCAGTGCTTCTGACACAACAGTCTCGAACTTAAGCTGCAGAAGTTGGTC
GTGAGGCACTGGGCAGGTAAGTATCAAGGTTACAAGACAGGTTTAAGGAGACCAATAGAAACTGGGCTTG
TCGAGACAGAGAAGACTCTTGCGTTTCTGATAGGCACCTATTGGTCTTACTGACATCCACTTTGCCTTTC
TCTCCACAGGTGTCCACTCCCAGTTCAATTACAGCTCTTAAGGCTAGAGTATTAATACGACTCACTATAG
GGCTAGCAAAGCGATCGCTTCCGAATTCGCCACCATGGCGAGTAAAGAGATGTTTGAAGATACTGTGGAG
GAGCGTGTCATCAATGAAGAATATAAAATCTGGAAGAAGAATACACCGTTTCTATATGACCTGGTTATGA
CCCATGCTCTTCAGTGGCCCAGTCTTACCGTTCAGTGGCTTCCTGAAGTGACTAAACCTGAAGGAAAAGA
TTATGCCCTTCATTGGCTAGTGCTGGGGACTCATACGTCTGATGAGCAGAATCATCTGGTGGTTGCTCGA
GTACATATTCCCAATGATGATGCACAGTTTGATGCTTCCCATTGTGACAGTGACAAGGGTGAATTTGGTG
GCTTTGGTTCTGTAACAGGAAAAATTGAATGTGAAATTAAAATCAATCACGAAGGAGAAGTAAACCGTGC
TCGTTACATGCCGCAGAATCCTCACATCATTGCTACAAAAACACCATCTTCTGATGTGTTGGTTTTTGAC
TATACAAAACACCCTGCTAAACCAGACCCAAGTGGAGAATGTAATCCTGATCTCAGATTAAGAGGTCACC
AGAAGGAAGGCTATGGTCTCTCCTGGAATTCAAATTTGAGTGGACATCTCCTAAGTGCATCTGATGACCA
TACTGTTTGTCTGTGGGATATAAACGCAGGACCAAAAGAAGGCAAAATTGTGGATGCTAAAGCCATCTTT
ACTGGCCACTCAGCTGTTGTAGAGGATGTGGCCTGGCACCTGCTGCACGAGTCATTGTTTGGATCTGTTG
CTGATGATCAGAAACTTATGATATGGGACACCAGGTCCAATACCACCTCCAAGCCGAGTCACTTGGTGGA
TGCGCACACTGCCGAAGTCAACTGCCTCTCATTCAATCCCTACAGCGAATTTATTCTAGCCACCGGCTCT
GCGGATAAGACCGTAGCTTTATGGGATCTGCGTAACTTAAAATTAAAACTCCATACCTTCGAATCTCATA
AAGATGAAATTTTCCAGGTCCACTGGTCTCCACATAATGAAACTATTCTGGCTTCAAGTGGTACTGACCG
CCGCCTGAATGTGTGGGATTTAAGTAAAATTGGGGAAGAACAATCAGCAGAAGATGCAGAAGATGGGCCT
CCAGAACTCCTGTTTATTCATGGAGGACACACTGCTAAGATTTCAGATTTTAGCTGGAACCCCAATGAGC
CTTGGGTCATTTGCTCAGTGTCTGAGGATAACATCATGCAGATATGGCAAATGGCTGAAAATATTTACAA
TGATGAAGAGTCAGATGTCACGACATCCGAACTGGAGGGACAAGGATCTCGGATATCTAGATTTGGGCCC
AATTCCTGCAGGCGAGCTCTCGGCTCGAGCGGCGTCTTCACACTCGAAGATTTCGTTGGGGACTGGCGAC
AGACAGCCGGCTACAACCTGGACCAAGTCCTTGAACAGGGAGGTGTGTCCAGTTTGTTTCAGAATCTCGG
GGTGTCCGTAACTCCGATCCAAAGGATTGTCCTGAGCGGTGAAAATGGGCTGAAGATCGACATCCATGTC
ATCATCCCGTATGAAGGTCTGAGCGGCGACCAAATGGGCCAGATCGAAAAAATTTTTAAGGTGGTGTACC
CTGTGGATGATCATCACTTTAAGGTGATCCTGCACTATGGCACACTGGTAATCGACGGGGTTACGCCGAA
CATGATCGACTATTTCGGACGGCCGTATGAAGGCATCGCCGTGTTCGACGGCAAAAAGATCACTGTAACA
GGGACCCTGTGGAACGGCAACAAAATTATCGACGAGCGCCTGATCAACCCCGACGGCTCCCTGCTGTTCC
GAGTAACCATCAACGGAGTGACCGGCTGGCGGCTGTGCGAACGCATTCTGGCGTAAGGCCGCGACTCTAG
GGCATGCAAGCTGATCCGGCTGCTAACAAAGCCCGAAAGGAAGCTGAGTTGGCTGCTGCCACCGCTGAGC
AATAACTAGCATAACCCCTTGGGGCGGCCGCTTCGAGCAGACATGATAAGATACATTGATGAGTTTGGAC
AAACCACAACTAGAATGCAGTGAAAAAAATGCTTTATTTGTGAAATTTGTGATGCTATTGCTTTATTTGT
AACCATTATAAGCTGCAATAAACAAGTTAACAACAACAATTGCATTCATTTTATGTTTCAGGTTCAGGGG
GAGATGTGGGAGGTTTTTTTAAGCAAGTAAAACCTCTACAAATGTGGTAAAATCGAATTTTAACAAAATA
TTAACGCTTACAATTTCCTGATGCGGTATTTTCTCCTTACGCATCTGTGCGGTATTTCACACCGCATACG
CGGATCTGCGCAGCACCATGGCCTGAAATAACCTCTGAAAGAGGAACTTGGTTAGGTACCTTCTGAGGCG
GAAAGAACCAGCTGTGGAATGTGTGTCAGTTAGGGTGTGGAAAGTCCCCAGGCTCCCCAGCAGGCAGAAG
TATGCAAAGCATGCATCTCAATTAGTCAGCAACCAGGTGTGGAAAGTCCCCAGGCTCCCCAGCAGGCAGA
AGTATGCAAAGCATGCATCTCAATTAGTCAGCAACCATAGTCCCGCCCCTAACTCCGCCCATCCCGCCCC
TAACTCCGCCCAGTTCCGCCCATTCTCCGCCCCATGGCTGACTAATTTTTTTTATTTATGCAGAGGCCGA
GGCCGCCTCGGCCTCTGAGCTATTCCAGAAGTAGTGAGGAGGCTTTTTTGGAGGCCTAGGCTTTTGCAAA
AAGCTCGATTCTTCTGACACTAGCGCCACCATGAAGAAGCCCGAACTCACCGCTACCAGCGTTGAAAAAT
TTCTCATCGAGAAGTTCGACAGTGTGAGCGACCTGATGCAGTTGTCGGAGGGCGAAGAGAGCCGAGCCTT
CAGCTTCGATGTCGGCGGACGCGGCTATGTACTGCGGGTGAATAGCTGCGCTGATGGCTTCTACAAAGAC
CGCTACGTGTACCGCCACTTCGCCAGCGCTGCACTACCCATCCCCGAAGTGTTGGACATCGGCGAGTTCA
GCGAGAGCCTGACATACTGCATCAGTAGACGCGCCCAAGGCGTTACTCTCCAAGACCTCCCCGAAACAGA
GCTGCCTGCTGTGTTACAGCCTGTCGCCGAAGCTATGGATGCTATTGCCGCCGCCGACCTCAGTCAAACC
AGCGGCTTCGGCCCATTCGGGCCCCAAGGCATCGGCCAGTACACAACCTGGCGGGATTTCATTTGCGCCA
TTGCTGATCCCCATGTCTACCACTGGCAGACCGTGATGGACGACACCGTGTCCGCCAGCGTAGCTCAAGC
CCTGGACGAACTGATGCTGTGGGCCGAAGACTGTCCCGAGGTGCGCCACCTCGTCCATGCCGACTTCGGC
AGCAACAACGTCCTGACCGACAACGGCCGCATCACCGCCGTAATCGACTGGTCCGAAGCTATGTTCGGGG
ACAGTCAGTACGAGGTGGCCAACATCTTCTTCTGGCGGCCCTGGCTGGCTTGCATGGAGCAGCAGACTCG
CTACTTCGAGCGCCGGCATCCCGAGCTGGCCGGCAGCCCTCGTCTGCGAGCCTACATGCTGCGCATCGGC
CTGGATCAGCTCTACCAGAGCCTCGTGGACGGCAACTTCGACGATGCTGCCTGGGCTCAAGGCCGCTGCG
ATGCCATCGTCCGCAGCGGGGCCGGCACCGTCGGTCGCACACAAATCGCTCGCCGGAGCGCAGCCGTATG
GACCGACGGCTGCGTCGAGGTGCTGGCCGACAGCGGCAACCGCCGGCCCAGTACACGACCGCGCGCTAAG
GAGGTAGGTCGAGTTTAGACTCTAGCCATCACGATGGCCGCAATAAAATATCTTTATTTTCATTACATCT
GTGTGTTGGTTTTTTGTGTGAATCGATAGCGATAAGGATCCTCTTTGCGCTTGCGTTTTCCCTTGTCCAG
ATAGCCCAGTAGCTGACATTCATCCGGGGTCAGCACCGTTTCTGCGGACTGGCTTTCTACGTAATGGTTT
CTTAGACGTCAGGTGGCACTTTTCGGGGAAATGTGCGCGGAACCCCTATTTGTTTATTTTTCTAAATACA
TTCAAATATGTATCCGCTCATGAGACAATAACCCTGATAAATGCTTCAATAATATTGAAAAAGGAAGAGT
ATGAGTATTCAACATTTCCGTGTCGCCCTTATTCCCTTTTTTGCGGCATTTTGCCTTCCTGTTTTTGCTC
ACCCAGAAACGCTGGTGAAAGTAAAAGATGCTGAAGATCAGTTGGGTGCACGAGTGGGTTACATCGAACT
GGATCTCAACAGCGGTAAGATCCTTGAGAGTTTTCGCCCCGAAGAACGTTTTCCAATGATGAGCACTTTC
AAAGTTCTGCTATGTGGCGCGGTATTATCCCGTATTGACGCCGGGCAAGAGCAACTCGGTCGCCGCATAC
ACTATTCTCAGAATGACTTGGTTGAGTACTCACCAGTCACAGAAAAGCATCTTACGGATGGCATGACAGT
AAGAGAATTATGCAGTGCTGCCATAACCATGAGTGATAACACTGCGGCCAACTTACTTCTGACAACTATC
GGAGGACCGAAGGAGCTAACCGCTTTTTTGCACAACATGGGGGATCATGTAACTCGCCTTGATCGTTGGG
AACCGGAGCTGAATGAAGCCATACCAAACGACGAGCGTGACACCACGATGCCTGTAGCAATGGCAACAAC
GTTGCGCAAACTATTAACTGGCGAACTACTTACTCTAGCTTCCCGGCAACAATTAATAGACTGGATGGAG
GCGGATAAAGTTGCAGGACCACTTCTGCGCTCGGCCCTTCCGGCTGGCTGGTTTATTGCTGATAAATCTG
GAGCCGGTGAGCGTGGGTCTCGCGGTATCATTGCAGCACTGGGGCCAGATGGTAAGCCCTCCCGTATCGT
AGTTATCTACACGACGGGGAGTCAGGCAACTATGGATGAACGAAATAGACAGATCGCTGAGATAGGTGCC
TCACTGATTAAGCATTGGTAATTCGAAATGACCGACCAAGCGACGCCCAACCGGTATCAGCTCACTCAAA
GGCGGTAATACGGTTATCCACAGAATCAGGGGATAACGCAGGAAAGAACATGTGAGCAAAAGGCCAGCAA
AAGGCCAGGAACCGTAAAAAGGCCGCGTTGCTGGCGTTTTTCCATAGGCTCCGCCCCCCTGACGAGCATC
ACAAAAATCGACGCTCAAGTCAGAGGTGGCGAAACCCGACAGGACTATAAAGATACCAGGCGTTTCCCCC
TGGAAGCTCCCTCGTGCGCTCTCCTGTTCCGACCCTGCCGCTTACCGGATACCTGTCCGCCTTTCTCCCT
TCGGGAAGCGTGGCGCTTTCTCATAGCTCACGCTGTAGGTATCTCAGTTCGGTGTAGGTCGTTCGCTCCA
AGCTGGGCTGTGTGCACGAACCCCCCGTTCAGCCCGACCGCTGCGCCTTATCCGGTAACTATCGTCTTGA
GTCCAACCCGGTAAGACACGACTTATCGCCACTGGCAGCAGCCACTGGTAACAGGATTAGCAGAGCGAGG
TATGTAGGCGGTGCTACAGAGTTCTTGAAGTGGTGGCCTAACTACGGCTACACTAGAAGGACAGTATTTG
GTATCTGCGCTCTGCTGAAGCCAGTTACCTTCGGAAAAAGAGTTGGTAGCTCTTGATCCGGCAAACAAAC
CACCGCTGGTAGCGGTGGTTTTTTTGTTTGCAAGCAGCAGATTACGCGCAGAAAAAAAGGATTTCAAGAA
GATCCTTTGATCTTTTCTACGGGGTCTGACGCTCAGTGGAACGAAAACTCACGTTAAGGGATTTTGGTCA
TGAGATTATCAAAAAGGATCTTCACCTAGATCCTTTTATAGTCCGGAAATACAGGAACGCACGCTGGATG
GCCCTTCGCTGGGATGGTGAAACCATGAAAAATGGCAGCTTCAGTGGATTAAGTGGGGGTAATGTGGCCT
GTACCCTCTGGTTGCATAGGTATTCATACGGTTAAAATTTATCAGGCGCGATTGCGGCAGTTTTTCGGGT
GGTTTGTTGCCATTTTTACCTGTCTGCTGCCGTGATCGCGCTGAACGCGTTTTAGCGGTGCGTACAATTA
AGGGATTATGGTAAATCCACTTACTGTCTGCCCTCGTAGCCATCGAGATAAACCGCAGTACTCCGGCCAC
GATGCGTCCGGCGTAGAGGATCGAGATCT
