>Addgene plasmid #211021 | pNLF1-C_RBBP7:1-425 | depositor partial sequence | sequence record 411522 | Insert sequence
ATGGCGAGTAAAGAGATGTTTGAAGATACTGTGGAGGAGCGTGTCATCAATGAAGAATATAAAATCTGGA
AGAAGAATACACCGTTTCTATATGACCTGGTTATGACCCATGCTCTTCAGTGGCCCAGTCTTACCGTTCA
GTGGCTTCCTGAAGTGACTAAACCTGAAGGAAAAGATTATGCCCTTCATTGGCTAGTGCTGGGGACTCAT
ACGTCTGATGAGCAGAATCATCTGGTGGTTGCTCGAGTACATATTCCCAATGATGATGCACAGTTTGATG
CTTCCCATTGTGACAGTGACAAGGGTGAATTTGGTGGCTTTGGTTCTGTAACAGGAAAAATTGAATGTGA
AATTAAAATCAATCACGAAGGAGAAGTAAACCGTGCTCGTTACATGCCGCAGAATCCTCACATCATTGCT
ACAAAAACACCATCTTCTGATGTGTTGGTTTTTGACTATACAAAACACCCTGCTAAACCAGACCCAAGTG
GAGAATGTAATCCTGATCTCAGATTAAGAGGTCACCAGAAGGAAGGCTATGGTCTCTCCTGGAATTCAAA
TTTGAGTGGACATCTCCTAAGTGCATCTGATGACCATACTGTTTGTCTGTGGGATATAAACGCAGGACCA
AAAGAAGGCAAAATTGTGGATGCTAAAGCCATCTTTACTGGCCACTCAGCTGTTGTAGAGGATGTGGCCT
GGCACCTGCTGCACGAGTCATTGTTTGGATCTGTTGCTGATGATCAGAAACTTATGATATGGGACACCAG
GTCCAATACCACCTCCAAGCCGAGTCACTTGGTGGATGCGCACACTGCCGAAGTCAACTGCCTCTCATTC
AATCCCTACAGCGAATTTATTCTAGCCACCGGCTCTGCGGATAAGACCGTAGCTTTATGGGATCTGCGTA
ACTTAAAATTAAAACTCCATACCTTCGAATCTCATAAAGATGAAATTTTCCAGGTCCACTGGTCTCCACA
TAATGAAACTATTCTGGCTTCAAGTGGTACTGACCGCCGCCTGAATGTGTGGGATTTAAGTAAAATTGGG
GAAGAACAATCAGCAGAAGATGCAGAAGATGGGCCTCCAGAACTCCTGTTTATTCATGGAGGACACACTG
CTAAGATTTCAGATTTTAGCTGGAACCCCAATGAGCCTTGGGTCATTTGCTCAGTGTCTGAGGATAACAT
CATGCAGATATGGCAAATGGCTGAAAATATTTACAATGATGAAGAGTCAGATGTCACGACATCCGAACTG
GAGGGACAAGGATCT
